>Addgene plasmid #15127 | pBS CRX (CC#4) | addgene partial sequence | sequence record 21639 | T7 5'-TAATACGACTCACTATAGGG-3'
CGGCCGCTCTAGACTAGTGGATCCCCCGGGCTGCAGGAATTCGATATCAAGCTTATCGATACCGTCCGAG
CTCGGATCCACTAGTAACGGCCGCCAGTGTGCTCTAAAGGTGTGAGGGGACCTATTTCCTCTAGCCTCTG
CTGTCTGATGACACCATCCAGTACCTGAACATCCAGGAGAGTCCCCATTTCTTCTTTCCAAAGGTGCCCT
CATCTGGGCCACAGTCTCTGAAGATCATGATGGCATATATGAACCCGGGGCCTCACTATTCAGTCAATGC
CTTGGCTCTGAGTGGCCCCAATGTGGACCTGATGCACCAGGCTGTCCCATACTCAAGTGCCCCTAGGAAG
CAGCGGCGGGAGCGGACCACATTCACCAGGAGCCAGCTGGAGGAGCTGGAGGCCCTGTTTGCCAAGACCC
AGTACCCGGATGTGTATGCACGTGAGGAGGTTGCTCTTAAGATCAATCTGCCTGAGTCCAGGGTCCAGGT
CTGGTTCAAGAATCGTAGGGCGAAATGCAGACAGCAGCGACAGCAGCAGAAACAGCAACAGCAGCCCCCG
GGGGCACAGACCAAGGCTCGTCCTGCGAAGAGGAAGGCAGGGACATCCCCGAGACCCTCTACAGATGTTT
GTACAGATCCTTTGGGCATCTCAGATTCTTACAGCCCATCTCTGCCTGGCCCCTCAGGTTCACCTACCAC
AGCAGTGGCCACCGTGTCCATTT
