[The description below was written by a language model from this plasmid's Addgene catalogue record.]
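Description:
pBS CRX (CC#4) is a cloning plasmid carrying a mouse Crx cDNA in the pBluescript KS+ backbone. The vector contributes about 3 kb and the insert about 1.6 kb, added by restriction enzyme cloning; the specific sites used are not recorded. The repository classes it as a bacterial expression vector, but pBluescript is best understood as a general-purpose phagemid for cloning, sequencing and in vitro transcription. It is maintained at high copy number in E. coli under ampicillin selection. No feature table accompanies the record, so individual backbone elements cannot be confirmed from it. pBluescript vectors typically carry a pUC-type origin, an f1 origin for single-stranded DNA production, and a polylinker within lacZα that is flanked by T7 and T3 phage promoters.

The insert encodes Crx, the cone-rod homeobox gene, an otx-like homeodomain transcription factor. The associated publication describes it as expressed specifically in photoreceptors and as regulating their differentiation. The depositor describes the insert simply as CRX cDNA, and no tags, fusions, mutations or eukaryotic promoter are listed. T7 is given as the 5′ sequencing primer and T3 as the 3′ primer, which suggests the cDNA's 5′ end lies toward the T7 side of the polylinker. The record does not state a use. A construct of this kind typically serves as a source template for subcloning the Crx coding sequence into expression or viral vectors, or for generating sense and antisense RNA from the flanking phage promoters, for example as riboprobes for in situ hybridization in retinal tissue.
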