Addgene plasmid #15127: pBS CRX (CC#4)
Depositing lab: Connie Cepko. Depositing organization: Harvard Medical School. Publication: Crx, a novel otx-like homeobox gene, shows photoreceptor-specific expression and regulates photoreceptor differentiation. Furukawa T, Morrow EM, Cepko CL. Cell. 1997 Nov 14. 91(4):531-41. 10.1016/S0092-8674(00)80439-0 PubMed 9390562.
Backbone
  Vector backbone: pBluescript KS+
  Backbone size w/o insert (bp): 3000
  Vector type: Bacterial Expression
Growth in bacteria
  Bacterial resistance: Ampicillin, 100 μg/mL
  Growth temperature: 37°C
  Growth strain: DH5alpha
  Copy number: High Copy
Gene/Insert
  Gene/Insert name: CRX (alt name: cone-rod homeobox containing gene)
  Species: M. musculus (mouse)
  Insert size (bp): 1600
  Entrez Gene: Crx (a.k.a. Crx1)
  Cloning method: Restriction Enzyme
  Sequencing primers: 5′ T7; 3′ T3
Terms and licenses: Academic/Nonprofit Terms; Industry Terms: Not Available to Industry
Depositor comments: CRX cDNA
How to cite: pBS CRX (CC#4) was a gift from Connie Cepko (Addgene plasmid # 15127 ; http://n2t.net/addgene:15127 ; RRID:Addgene_15127)
